Addgene plasmid #178434: ELP-TEMP/pcDNA3.1(-)
Purpose: Genetically encoded ratiometric fluorescent thermometer
Depositing lab: Takeharu Nagai. Publication: A highly-sensitive genetically encoded temperature indicator exploiting a temperature-responsive elastin-like polypeptide. Vu CQ, Fukushima SI, Wazawa T, Nagai T. Sci Rep. 2021 Aug 13;11(1):16519. doi: 10.1038/s41598-021-96049-5. PubMed 34389773.
Backbone
  Vector backbone: pcDNA 3.1(-)
  Backbone size w/o insert (bp): 5400
  Total vector size (bp): 8700
  Vector type: Mammalian Expression
  Selectable markers: Neomycin (select with G418)
Growth in bacteria
  Bacterial resistance: Ampicillin, 100 μg/mL
  Growth temperature: 37°C
  Growth strain: DH5alpha
  Copy number: High Copy
Gene/Insert
  Gene/Insert name: ELP-TEMP
  Species: Synthetic
  Insert size (bp): 3300
  GenBank ID: LC320161
  Tag / fusion protein: No tag
Terms and licenses: Academic/Nonprofit Terms; Industry Terms: Not Available to Industry
How to cite: ELP-TEMP/pcDNA3.1(-) was a gift from Takeharu Nagai (Addgene plasmid # 178434 ; http://n2t.net/addgene:178434 ; RRID:Addgene_178434)
