[The description below was written by a language model from this plasmid's Addgene catalogue record and pLannotate feature annotations shown in this document.]
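Description:
ELP-TEMP/pcDNA3.1(-) is a mammalian expression plasmid of about 8.7 kb, built on the pcDNA3.1(-) backbone, that encodes a genetically encoded ratiometric fluorescent temperature indicator. It is propagated in E. coli through a high-copy ColE1/pUC-type origin with ampicillin selection from the β-lactamase gene. An f1 origin is also present. For selection in mammalian cells, an SV40 early promoter drives the neomycin phosphotransferase gene, which is terminated by an SV40 polyadenylation signal and confers G418 resistance. Several small annotated fragments (a truncated HIV-1 LTR match, ble, lacI, bom and lac promoter/operator remnants) appear to be backbone residue or short similarity hits rather than functional parts of the design.

The roughly 3.3 kb synthetic insert sits downstream of the CMV immediate-early enhancer and promoter and is followed by the bovine growth hormone polyadenylation signal. A T7 promoter lies just upstream of the coding region. The feature table places the yellow fluorescent protein mVenus at the 5' end and the cyan fluorescent protein mTurquoise2 at the 3' end. These are separated by an unannotated stretch of nearly 1.9 kb. Given the construct name and the associated publication title, this stretch presumably encodes the temperature-responsive elastin-like polypeptide (ELP), although the table does not label it. This layout fits a sensor in which temperature-driven changes in the ELP alter the relationship between the cyan and yellow fluorophores, most plausibly through energy transfer, so that the emission ratio reports temperature. The record does not spell out the mechanism, and no additional epitope tag is listed. The construct is intended for expressing the thermometer in mammalian cells for ratiometric temperature imaging.
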