Features (pLannotate 1.2.2; 21 found; start..end, strand, type, name):
    126..505     +  enhancer       CMV enhancer: human cytomegalovirus immediate early enhancer
    506..709     +  promoter       CMV promoter: human cytomegalovirus (CMV) immediate early promoter
    705..738     +  LTR            5' LTR (truncated) (fragment): truncated 5' long terminal repeat (LTR) from HIV-1
    754..772     +  promoter       T7 promoter: promoter for bacteriophage T7 RNA polymerase
    878..1594    +  CDS            mVenus: mVenus is a basic (constitutively fluorescent) yellow fluorescent protein published in 2006, derived from Aequorea victoria. It is reported to be a rapidly-maturing monomer with moderate acid sensitivity.
   3455..4171    +  CDS            mTurquoise2: mTurquoise2 is a basic (constitutively fluorescent) cyan fluorescent protein published in 2012, derived from Aequorea victoria. It is reported to be a rapidly-maturing monomer with very low acid sensitivity.
   4207..4431    +  polyA_signal   bGH poly(A) signal: bovine growth hormone polyadenylation signal
   4435..4456    +  promoter       SV40 promoter (fragment): SV40 enhancer and early promoter
   4477..4905    +  rep_origin     f1 ori (sequence partly withheld): f1 bacteriophage origin of replication; arrow indicates direction of (+) strand synthesis
   4919..5248    +  promoter       SV40 promoter: SV40 enhancer and early promoter
   5315..6106    +  CDS            neo: KKA2_KLEPN - Also known as kan, nptII. Experimental evidence at protein level: Swiss-Prot protein existence level 1. Resistance to kanamycin, neomycin, paromomycin, ribostamycin, butirosin and gentamicin B. From Klebsiella pneumoniae.
   6130..6288    +  CDS            ble (fragment): BLE_KLEPN - Experimental evidence at protein level: Swiss-Prot protein existence level 1. Binding protein with a strong affinity to the bleomycin family of antibiotics. Binds to CL990; an antimitotic-antibiotic compound. From Klebsiella pneumoniae.
   6283..6404    +  polyA_signal   SV40 poly(A) signal: SV40 polyadenylation signal
   6477..6493    -  protein_bind   lac operator: The lac repressor binds to the lac operator to inhibit transcription in E. coli. This inhibition can be relieved by adding lactose or isopropyl-β-D-thiogalactopyranoside (IPTG). lac repressor encoded by lacI
   6501..6531    -  promoter       lac promoter: promoter for the E. coli lac operon
   6546..6567    -  protein_bind   CAP binding site: CAP binding activates transcription in the presence of cAMP. E. coli catabolite activator protein
   6580..6672    -  CDS            lacI (fragment): lac repressor; lacI; The lac repressor binds to the lac operator to inhibit transcription in E. coli. This inhibition can be relieved by adding lactose or isopropyl-β-D-thiogalactopyranoside (IPTG).
   6855..7443    -  rep_origin     ori: high-copy-number ColE1/pMB1/pBR322/pUC origin of replication
   7614..8474    -  CDS            AmpR: β-lactamase; bla; confers resistance to ampicillin, carbenicillin, and related antibiotics
   8475..8579    -  promoter       AmpR promoter: bla
   8638..8690    -  misc_feature   bom (fragment): basis of mobility region from pBR322
>Addgene plasmid #178434 | ELP-TEMP/pcDNA3.1(-) | addgene full sequence | sequence record 350052 | Addgene NGS Result
TGAGTAGTGCGCGAGCAAAATTTAAGCTACAACAAGGCAAGGCTTGACCGACAATTGCATGAAGAATCTG
CTTAGGGTTAGGCGTTTTGCGCTGCTTCGCGATGTACGGGCCAGATATACGCGTTGACATTGATTATTGA
CTAGTTATTAATAGTAATCAATTACGGGGTCATTAGTTCATAGCCCATATATGGAGTTCCGCGTTACATA
ACTTACGGTAAATGGCCCGCCTGGCTGACCGCCCAACGACCCCCGCCCATTGACGTCAATAATGACGTAT
GTTCCCATAGTAACGCCAATAGGGACTTTCCATTGACGTCAATGGGTGGAGTATTTACGGTAAACTGCCC
ACTTGGCAGTACATCAAGTGTATCATATGCCAAGTACGCCCCCTATTGACGTCAATGACGGTAAATGGCC
CGCCTGGCATTATGCCCAGTACATGACCTTATGGGACTTTCCTACTTGGCAGTACATCTACGTATTAGTC
ATCGCTATTACCATGGTGATGCGGTTTTGGCAGTACATCAATGGGCGTGGATAGCGGTTTGACTCACGGG
GATTTCCAAGTCTCCACCCCATTGACGTCAATGGGAGTTTGTTTTGGCACCAAAATCAACGGGACTTTCC
AAAATGTCGTAACAACTCCGCCCCATTGACGCAAATGGGCGGTAGGCGTGTACGGTGGGAGGTCTATATA
AGCAGAGCTCTCTGGCTAACTAGAGAACCCACTGCTTACTGGCTTATCGAAATTAATACGACTCACTATA
GGGAGACCCAAGCTGGCTAGCGTTTAAACGGGCCCTCTAGACTCGAGCGGCCGCCACTGTGCTGGATATC
TGCAGAATTCCACCACACTGGACTAGTGGATCCCACCATGGTGAGCAAGGGCGAGGAGCTGTTCACCGGG
GTGGTGCCCATCCTGGTCGAGCTGGACGGCGACGTAAACGGCCACAAGTTCAGCGTGTCCGGCGAGGGCG
AGGGCGATGCCACCTACGGCAAGCTGACCCTGAAGCTGATCTGCACCACCGGCAAGCTGCCCGTGCCCTG
GCCCACCCTCGTGACCACCCTGGGCTACGGCCTGCAGTGCTTCGCCCGCTACCCCGACCACATGAAGCAG
CACGACTTCTTCAAGTCCGCCATGCCCGAAGGCTACGTCCAGGAGCGCACCATCTTCTTCAAGGACGACG
GCAACTACAAGACCCGCGCCGAGGTGAAGTTCGAGGGCGACACCCTGGTGAACCGCATCGAGCTGAAGGG
CATCGACTTCAAGGAGGACGGCAACATCCTGGGGCACAAGCTGGAGTACAACTACAACAGCCACAACGTC
TATATCACCGCCGACAAGCAGAAGAACGGCATCAAGGCCAACTTCAAGATCCGCCACAACATCGAGGACG
GCGGCGTGCAGCTCGCCGACCACTACCAGCAGAACACCCCCATCGGCGACGGCCCCGTGCTGCTGCCCGA
CAACCACTACCTGAGCTACCAGTCCAAGCTGAGCAAAGACCCCAACGAGAAGCGCGATCACATGGTCCTG
CTGGAGTTCGTGACCGCCGCCGGGATCACTCTCGGCATGGACGAGCTGTACAAGCTCGAGTCTTCCGGTG
GCGTTGGGGTACCCGGGGTAGGTGTTCCCGGTGTTGGAGTTCCCGGGGTCGGTGTCCCAGGGGTCGGAGT
GCCTGGCGTGGGTGTACCCGGTGTCGGGGTTCCAGGTGTCGGTGTGCCTGGAGTAGGTGTCCCTGGCGTT
GGCGTCCCAGGAGTGGGCGTCCCTGGGGTTGGTGTTCCTGGAGTTGGCGTACCGGGGGTGGGGGTACCTG
GAGTGGGAGTGCCGGGTGTTGGTGTGCCCGGTGTGGGTGTCCCCGGAGTTGGGGTTCCTGGTGTTGGCGT
GCCTGGTGTCGGCGTTCCGGGTGTGGGGGTCCCTGGTGTGGGCGTTCCCGGCGTAGGTGTACCGGGTGTC
GGAGTTCCGGGAGTAGGCGTACCTGGGGTCGGGGTACCGGGCGTTGGTGTACCAGGAGTTGGAGTGCCAG
GCGTCGGAGTACCCGGAGTCGGAGTCCCGGGTGTAGGTGTGCCGGGGGTTGGCGTTCCTGGGGTGGGCGT
ACCAGGGGTGGGAGTACCTGGTGTAGGCGTGCCAGGTGTGGGAGTTCCTGGCGTCGGTGTTCCGGGCGTA
GGGGTGCCTGGGGTAGGGGTACCAGGTGTTGGGGTGCCGGGAGTGGGTGTTCCAGGCGTGGGGGTGCCCG
GGGTTGGGGTCCCAGGTGTAGGGGTCCCCGGGGTGGGTGTGCCAGGAGTCGGGGTGCCAGGGGTTGGAGT
ACCAGGCGTTGGAGTCCCTGGAGTCGGCGTACCCGGCGTGGGAGTCCCAGGCGTAGGCGTCCCCGGTGTA
GGAGTACCGGGAGTTGGTGTCCCGGGAGTCGGTGTACCTGGCGTAGGAGTTCCAGGGGTAGGCGTTCCAG
GAGTAGGAGTGCCCGGAGTAGGGGTTCCCGGAGTGGGGGTTCCGGGGGTAGGAGTCCCCGGCTCGGGAGT
GCCGGTCGAGTCTTCCGGTGGCGTTGGGGTACCCGGGGTAGGTGTTCCCGGTGTTGGAGTTCCCGGGGTC
GGTGTCCCAGGGGTCGGAGTGCCTGGCGTGGGTGTACCCGGTGTCGGGGTTCCAGGTGTCGGTGTGCCTG
GAGTAGGTGTCCCTGGCGTTGGCGTCCCAGGAGTGGGCGTCCCTGGGGTTGGTGTTCCTGGAGTTGGCGT
ACCGGGGGTGGGGGTACCTGGAGTGGGAGTGCCGGGTGTTGGTGTGCCCGGTGTGGGTGTCCCCGGAGTT
GGGGTTCCTGGTGTTGGCGTGCCTGGTGTCGGCGTTCCGGGTGTGGGGGTCCCTGGTGTGGGCGTTCCCG
GCGTAGGTGTACCGGGTGTCGGAGTTCCGGGAGTAGGCGTACCTGGGGTCGGGGTACCGGGCGTTGGTGT
ACCAGGAGTTGGAGTGCCAGGCGTCGGAGTACCCGGAGTCGGAGTCCCGGGTGTAGGTGTGCCGGGGGTT
GGCGTTCCTGGGGTGGGCGTACCAGGGGTGGGAGTACCTGGTGTAGGCGTGCCAGGTGTGGGAGTTCCTG
GCGTCGGTGTTCCGGGCGTAGGGGTGCCTGGGGTAGGGGTACCAGGTGTTGGGGTGCCGGGAGTGGGTGT
TCCAGGCGTGGGGGTGCCCGGGGTTGGGGTCCCAGGTGTAGGGGTCCCCGGGGTGGGTGTGCCAGGAGTC
GGGGTGCCAGGGGTTGGAGTACCAGGCGTTGGAGTCCCTGGAGTCGGCGTACCCGGCGTGGGAGTCCCAG
GCGTAGGCGTCCCCGGTGTAGGAGTACCGGGAGTTGGTGTCCCGGGAGTCGGTGTACCTGGCGTAGGAGT
TCCAGGGGTAGGCGTTCCAGGAGTAGGAGTGCCCGGAGTAGGGGTTCCCGGAGTGGGGGTTCCGGGGGTA
GGAGTCCCCGGCTCGGGAGAATTCATGGTGAGCAAGGGCGAGGAGCTGTTCACCGGGGTGGTGCCCATCC
TGGTCGAGCTGGACGGCGACGTAAACGGCCACAAGTTCAGCGTGTCCGGCGAGGGCGAGGGCGATGCCAC
CTACGGCAAGCTGACCCTGAAGTTCATCTGCACCACCGGCAAGCTGCCCGTGCCCTGGCCCACCCTCGTG
ACCACCCTGAGCTGGGGCGTGCAGTGCTTCGCCCGCTACCCCGACCACATGAAGCAGCACGACTTCTTCA
AGTCCGCCATGCCCGAAGGCTACGTCCAGGAGCGTACCATCTTCTTCAAGGACGACGGCAACTACAAGAC
CCGCGCCGAGGTGAAGTTCGAGGGCGACACCCTGGTGAACCGCATCGAGCTGAAGGGCATCGACTTCAAG
GAGGACGGCAACATCCTGGGGCACAAGCTGGAGTACAACTACTTCAGCGACAACGTCTATATCACCGCCG
ACAAGCAGAAGAACGGCATCAAGGCCAACTTCAAGATCCGCCACAACATCGAGGACGGCGGCGTGCAGCT
CGCCGACCACTACCAGCAGAACACCCCCATCGGCGACGGCCCCGTGCTGCTGCCCGACAACCACTACCTG
AGCACCCAGTCCAAGCTGAGCAAAGACCCCAACGAGAAGCGCGATCACATGGTCCTGCTGGAGTTCGTGA
CCGCCGCCGGGATCACTCTCGGCATGGACGAGCTGTACAAGTAAAAGCTTAAGTTTAAACCGCTGATCAG
CCTCGACTGTGCCTTCTAGTTGCCAGCCATCTGTTGTTTGCCCCTCCCCCGTGCCTTCCTTGACCCTGGA
AGGTGCCACTCCCACTGTCCTTTCCTAATAAAATGAGGAAATTGCATCGCATTGTCTGAGTAGGTGTCAT
TCTATTCTGGGGGGTGGGGTGGGGCAGGACAGCAAGGGGGAGGATTGGGAAGACAATAGCAGGCATGCTG
GGGATGCGGTGGGCTCTATGGCTTCTGAGGCGGAAAGAACCAGCTGGGGCTCTAGGGGGTATCCCC
[124 nt withheld, positions 4477-4600]
C
[91 nt withheld, positions 4602-4692]
A
[49 nt withheld, positions 4694-4742]
CCTTTGACGTTGGAGTCCACGTTCTTT
[37 nt withheld, positions 4770-4806]
ACCCTATCTCGGTCTATTCTTTTGATTTATAAGGGATTTTGCCGATTTCGGCCTATTGGTTAAAAAATGA
GCTGATTTAACAAAAATTTAACGCGAATTAATTCTGTGGAATGTGTGTCAGTTAGGGTGTGGAAAGTCCC
CAGGCTCCCCAGCAGGCAGAAGTATGCAAAGCATGCATCTCAATTAGTCAGCAACCAGGTGTGGAAAGTC
CCCAGGCTCCCCAGCAGGCAGAAGTATGCAAAGCATGCATCTCAATTAGTCAGCAACCATAGTCCCGCCC
CTAACTCCGCCCATCCCGCCCCTAACTCCGCCCAGTTCCGCCCATTCTCCGCCCCATGGCTGACTAATTT
TTTTTATTTATGCAGAGGCCGAGGCCGCCTCTGCCTCTGAGCTATTCCAGAAGTAGTGAGGAGGCTTTTT
TGGAGGCCTAGGCTTTTGCAAAAAGCTCCCGGGAGCTTGTATATCCATTTTCGGATCTGATCAAGAGACA
GGATGAGGATCGTTTCGCATGATTGAACAAGATGGATTGCACGCAGGTTCTCCGGCCGCTTGGGTGGAGA
GGCTATTCGGCTATGACTGGGCACAACAGACAATCGGCTGCTCTGATGCCGCCGTGTTCCGGCTGTCAGC
GCAGGGGCGCCCGGTTCTTTTTGTCAAGACCGACCTGTCCGGTGCCCTGAATGAACTGCAGGACGAGGCA
GCGCGGCTATCGTGGCTGGCCACGACGGGCGTTCCTTGCGCAGCTGTGCTCGACGTTGTCACTGAAGCGG
GAAGGGACTGGCTGCTATTGGGCGAAGTGCCGGGGCAGGATCTCCTGTCATCTCACCTTGCTCCTGCCGA
GAAAGTATCCATCATGGCTGATGCAATGCGGCGGCTGCATACGCTTGATCCGGCTACCTGCCCATTCGAC
CACCAAGCGAAACATCGCATCGAGCGAGCACGTACTCGGATGGAAGCCGGTCTTGTCGATCAGGATGATC
TGGACGAAGAGCATCAGGGGCTCGCGCCAGCCGAACTGTTCGCCAGGCTCAAGGCGCGCATGCCCGACGG
CGAGGATCTCGTCGTGACCCATGGCGATGCCTGCTTGCCGAATATCATGGTGGAAAATGGCCGCTTTTCT
GGATTCATCGACTGTGGCCGGCTGGGTGTGGCGGACCGCTATCAGGACATAGCGTTGGCTACCCGTGATA
TTGCTGAAGAGCTTGGCGGCGAATGGGCTGACCGCTTCCTCGTGCTTTACGGTATCGCCGCTCCCGATTC
GCAGCGCATCGCCTTCTATCGCCTTCTTGACGAGTTCTTCTGAGCGGGACTCTGGGGTTCGAAATGACCG
ACCAAGCGACGCCCAACCTGCCATCACGAGATTTCGATTCCACCGCCGCCTTCTATGAAAGGTTGGGCTT
CGGAATCGTTTTCCGGGACGCCGGCTGGATGATCCTCCAGCGCGGGGATCTCATGCTGGAGTTCTTCGCC
CACCCCAACTTGTTTATTGCAGCTTATAATGGTTACAAATAAAGCAATAGCATCACAAATTTCACAAATA
AAGCATTTTTTTCACTGCATTCTAGTTGTGGTTTGTCCAAACTCATCAATGTATCTTATCATGTCTGTAT
ACCGTCGACCTCTAGCTAGAGCTTGGCGTAATCATGGTCATAGCTGTTTCCTGTGTGAAATTGTTATCCG
CTCACAATTCCACACAACATACGAGCCGGAAGCATAAAGTGTAAAGCCTGGGGTGCCTAATGAGTGAGCT
AACTCACATTAATTGCGTTGCGCTCACTGCCCGCTTTCCAGTCGGGAAACCTGTCGTGCCAGCTGCATTA
ATGAATCGGCCAACGCGCGGGGAGAGGCGGTTTGCGTATTGGGCGCTCTTCCGCTTCCTCGCTCACTGAC
TCGCTGCGCTCGGTCGTTCGGCTGCGGCGAGCGGTATCAGCTCACTCAAAGGCGGTAATACGGTTATCCA
CAGAATCAGGGGATAACGCAGGAAAGAACATGTGAGCAAAAGGCCAGCAAAAGGCCAGGAACCGTAAAAA
GGCCGCGTTGCTGGCGTTTTTCCATAGGCTCCGCCCCCCTGACGAGCATCACAAAAATCGACGCTCAAGT
CAGAGGTGGCGAAACCCGACAGGACTATAAAGATACCAGGCGTTTCCCCCTGGAAGCTCCCTCGTGCGCT
CTCCTGTTCCGACCCTGCCGCTTACCGGATACCTGTCCGCCTTTCTCCCTTCGGGAAGCGTGGCGCTTTC
TCATAGCTCACGCTGTAGGTATCTCAGTTCGGTGTAGGTCGTTCGCTCCAAGCTGGGCTGTGTGCACGAA
CCCCCCGTTCAGCCCGACCGCTGCGCCTTATCCGGTAACTATCGTCTTGAGTCCAACCCGGTAAGACACG
ACTTATCGCCACTGGCAGCAGCCACTGGTAACAGGATTAGCAGAGCGAGGTATGTAGGCGGTGCTACAGA
GTTCTTGAAGTGGTGGCCTAACTACGGCTACACTAGAAGAACAGTATTTGGTATCTGCGCTCTGCTGAAG
CCAGTTACCTTCGGAAAAAGAGTTGGTAGCTCTTGATCCGGCAAACAAACCACCGCTGGTAGCGGTGGTT
TTTTTGTTTGCAAGCAGCAGATTACGCGCAGAAAAAAAGGATCTCAAGAAGATCCTTTGATCTTTTCTAC
GGGGTCTGACGCTCAGTGGAACGAAAACTCACGTTAAGGGATTTTGGTCATGAGATTATCAAAAAGGATC
TTCACCTAGATCCTTTTAAATTAAAAATGAAGTTTTAAATCAATCTAAAGTATATATGAGTAAACTTGGT
CTGACAGTTACCAATGCTTAATCAGTGAGGCACCTATCTCAGCGATCTGTCTATTTCGTTCATCCATAGT
TGCCTGACTCCCCGTCGTGTAGATAACTACGATACGGGAGGGCTTACCATCTGGCCCCAGTGCTGCAATG
ATACCGCGAGACCCACGCTCACCGGCTCCAGATTTATCAGCAATAAACCAGCCAGCCGGAAGGGCCGAGC
GCAGAAGTGGTCCTGCAACTTTATCCGCCTCCATCCAGTCTATTAATTGTTGCCGGGAAGCTAGAGTAAG
TAGTTCGCCAGTTAATAGTTTGCGCAACGTTGTTGCCATTGCTACAGGCATCGTGGTGTCACGCTCGTCG
TTTGGTATGGCTTCATTCAGCTCCGGTTCCCAACGATCAAGGCGAGTTACATGATCCCCCATGTTGTGCA
AAAAAGCGGTTAGCTCCTTCGGTCCTCCGATCGTTGTCAGAAGTAAGTTGGCCGCAGTGTTATCACTCAT
GGTTATGGCAGCACTGCATAATTCTCTTACTGTCATGCCATCCGTAAGATGCTTTTCTGTGACTGGTGAG
TACTCAACCAAGTCATTCTGAGAATAGTGTATGCGGCGACCGAGTTGCTCTTGCCCGGCGTCAATACGGG
ATAATACCGCGCCACATAGCAGAACTTTAAAAGTGCTCATCATTGGAAAACGTTCTTCGGGGCGAAAACT
CTCAAGGATCTTACCGCTGTTGAGATCCAGTTCGATGTAACCCACTCGTGCACCCAACTGATCTTCAGCA
TCTTTTACTTTCACCAGCGTTTCTGGGTGAGCAAAAACAGGAAGGCAAAATGCCGCAAAAAAGGGAATAA
GGGCGACACGGAAATGTTGAATACTCATACTCTTCCTTTTTCAATATTATTGAAGCATTTATCAGGGTTA
TTGTCTCATGAGCGGATACATATTTGAATGTATTTAGAAAAATAAACAAATAGGGGTTCCGCGCACATTT
CCCCGAAAAGTGCCACCTGACGTCGACGGATCGGGAGATCTCCCGATCCCCTATGGTGCACTCTCAGTAC
AATCTGCTCTGATGCCGCATAGTTAAGCCAGTATCTGCTCCCTGCTTGTGTGTTGGAGGTCGC
